Addgene plasmid #219390: SFFV-RUNX1T1-Brd 496
Purpose: Transcription factor RUNX1T1 with a specific barcode assigned.
Depositing lab: Filipe Pereira. Depositing organization: Center for Neuroscience and Cell Biology, University of Coimbra. Publication: A combinatorial transcription factor screening platform for immune cell reprogramming. Kurochkin I, Altman AR, Caiado I, Pertiga-Cabral D, Halitzki E, Minaeva M, Zimmermannova O, Henriques-Oliveira L, Klein D, Nair M, Oliveira D, Cajal LR, Knittel R, Feick C, Ringner M, Martin M, Cirovic B, Pires CF, Rosa FF, Sitnicka E, Theis FJ, Pereira CF. Cell Syst. 2026 Jan 21;17(1):101457. doi: 10.1016/j.cels.2025.101457. Epub 2026 Jan 14. PubMed 41539305.
Backbone
  Vector backbone: SFFV-MCS
  Backbone size w/o insert (bp): 6638
  Vector type: Lentiviral
Growth in bacteria
  Bacterial resistance: Ampicillin, 100 μg/mL
  Growth temperature: 37°C
  Growth strain: NEB Stable
  Copy number: High Copy
Gene/Insert
  Gene/Insert name: RUNX1T1
  Species: H. sapiens (human)
  Insert size (bp): 1992
  Entrez Gene: RUNX1T1 (a.k.a. AML1-MTG8, AML1T1, CBFA2T1, CDR, ETO, MTG8, ZMYND2)
  Promoter: The spleen focus-forming virus (SFFV) promoter
  Cloning method: Restriction Enzyme; 5′ cloning site Bsp119I (not destroyed); 3′ cloning site BstHI (not destroyed)
Terms and licenses: Academic/Nonprofit Terms; Industry Terms: Not Available to Industry
Depositor comments: Barcode sequence cloned into XbaI restriction site. Design of plasmid is as follows: SFFV-[TF sequence]-WPRE-[Barcode sequence].
How to cite: SFFV-RUNX1T1-Brd 496 was a gift from Filipe Pereira (Addgene plasmid # 219390 ; http://n2t.net/addgene:219390 ; RRID:Addgene_219390)
