[The description below was written by a language model from this plasmid's Addgene catalogue record and pLannotate feature annotations shown in this document.]
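Description:
SFFV-RUNX1T1-Brd 496 is a third-generation-style, self-inactivating lentiviral transfer plasmid built on the SFFV-MCS backbone for expressing human RUNX1T1 (also known as ETO or MTG8), a transcriptional corepressor, together with a construct-specific DNA barcode. In bacteria it is maintained through a high-copy ColE1/pUC-type origin and selected with ampicillin via the β-lactamase gene. The backbone also carries pBluescript-derived remnants (f1 ori, lac promoter/operator and lacZα fragments, T7 and T3 promoters) that play no role in the viral payload. No mammalian selection marker or fluorescent reporter is annotated.

The viral genome is transcribed in packaging cells from an RSV promoter fused to a truncated HIV-1 5' LTR, which makes production Tat-independent. It contains the Ψ packaging signal with a partial gag sequence, the RRE for Rev-dependent nuclear export, and the cPPT/CTS, which aids nuclear import of the reverse-transcribed genome. The ΔU3 3' LTR inactivates LTR promoter activity after integration, and an SV40 polyadenylation signal and SV40 origin lie downstream of it. Inside this frame, the spleen focus-forming virus promoter, which is strong in hematopoietic and many other cell types, drives the RUNX1T1 coding sequence cloned between flanking multiple-cloning-site remnants. A WPRE follows to enhance transcript stability and expression. According to the depositor, the barcode sits after the WPRE in an XbaI site, giving the layout SFFV–TF–WPRE–barcode; it is not separately annotated in the feature table. This position places the barcode within the expressed transcript, allowing the factor to be identified by sequencing. The plasmid belongs to a barcoded transcription factor collection made for combinatorial screening of immune cell reprogramming.
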