Features (pLannotate 1.2.2; 29 found; start..end, strand, type, name):
     94..112     -  promoter       T7 promoter: promoter for bacteriophage T7 RNA polymerase
    120..275     +  CDS            lacZα (fragment): LacZα fragment of β-galactosidase; lacZ fragment
    280..708     +  rep_origin     f1 ori (sequence partly withheld): f1 bacteriophage origin of replication; arrow indicates direction of (+) strand synthesis
    761..865     +  promoter       AmpR promoter: bla
    866..1726    +  CDS            AmpR: β-lactamase; bla; confers resistance to ampicillin, carbenicillin, and related antibiotics
   1897..2485    +  rep_origin     ori: high-copy-number ColE1/pMB1/pBR322/pUC origin of replication
   2668..2760    +  CDS            lacI (fragment): lac repressor; lacI; The lac repressor binds to the lac operator to inhibit transcription in E. coli. This inhibition can be relieved by adding lactose or isopropyl-β-D-thiogalactopyranoside (IPTG).
   2773..2794    +  protein_bind   CAP binding site: CAP binding activates transcription in the presence of cAMP. E. coli catabolite activator protein
   2809..2839    +  promoter       lac promoter: promoter for the E. coli lac operon
   2847..2863    +  protein_bind   lac operator: The lac repressor binds to the lac operator to inhibit transcription in E. coli. This inhibition can be relieved by adding lactose or isopropyl-β-D-thiogalactopyranoside (IPTG). lac repressor encoded by lacI
   2908..2926    +  promoter       T3 promoter: promoter for bacteriophage T3 RNA polymerase
   2954..3180    +  promoter       RSV promoter: Rous sarcoma virus enhancer/promoter
   3181..3361    +  LTR            5' LTR (truncated): truncated 5' long terminal repeat (LTR) from HIV-1
   3408..3533    +  misc_feature   HIV-1 Ψ: packaging signal of human immunodeficiency virus type 1
   3517..3880    +  CDS            HIV-1 gag (fragment): gag protein from human immunodeficiency virus 1; gag
   4026..4259    +  misc_feature   RRE: The Rev response element (RRE) of HIV-1 allows for Rev-dependent mRNA export from the nucleus to the cytoplasm.
   4636..4736    +  CDS            Rev (fragment): human immunodeficiency virus 1 (HIV-1) Rev protein; rev; enhances nuclear export of unspliced and incompletely spliced viral mRNAs
   4755..4872    +  misc_feature   cPPT/CTS: central polypurine tract and central termination sequence of HIV-1
   4906..5307    +  promoter       SFFV promoter: spleen focus-forming virus long terminal repeat (LTR) promoter
   5317..5340    +  misc_feature   MCS (fragment): pBluescript multiple cloning site
   5626..7353    +  CDS            RUNX1T1: MTG8_HUMAN - Also known as AML1T1, CBFA2T1, CDR, ETO, MTG8, ZMYND2. Experimental evidence at protein level: Swiss-Prot protein existence level 1. Transcriptional corepressor which facilitates transcriptional repression via its association with DNA-binding transcription factors and recruitment of other corepressors and histone-modifying enzymes (PubMed:12559562, PubMed:15203199, PubMed:10688654). Can repress the expression of MMP7 in a ZBTB33-dependent manner (PubMed:23251453). Can repress transactivation mediated by TCF12 (PubMed:16803958). Acts as a negative regulator of adipogenesis (By simi
   7364..7389    +  misc_feature   MCS (fragment): pBluescript multiple cloning site
   7389..7448    +  CDS            S (fragment): HBSAG_WHV6 - Experimental evidence at transcript level: Swiss-Prot protein existence level 2. The middle envelope protein plays an important role in the budding of the virion. It is involved in the induction of budding in a nucleocapsid independent way. In this process the majority of envelope proteins bud to form subviral lipoprotein particles of 22 nm of diameter that do not contain a nucleocapsid (By similarity). From Woodchuck hepatitis B virus (isolate w64/pWS23) (WHV).
   7580..7983    +  misc_feature   WPRE: woodchuck hepatitis virus posttranscriptional regulatory element
   8041..8100    +  CDS            nef (fragment): NEF_HV1Z2 - Experimental evidence at protein level: Swiss-Prot protein existence level 1. Extracellular Nef protein targets CD4(+) T-lymphocytes for apoptosis by interacting with CXCR4 surface receptors. From Human immunodeficiency virus type 1 group M subtype D (isolate Z2/CDC-Z34) (HIV-1).
   8102..8335    +  LTR            3' LTR (ΔU3): self-inactivating 3' long terminal repeat (LTR) from HIV-1
   8407..8528    +  polyA_signal   SV40 poly(A) signal: SV40 polyadenylation signal
   8547..8568    +  rep_origin     SV40 ori (fragment): SV40 origin of replication
   8568..73      +  rep_origin     SV40 ori (across the origin): SV40 origin of replication
>Addgene plasmid #219390 | SFFV-RUNX1T1-Brd 496 | addgene full sequence | sequence record 449081 | Addgene NGS Result
ATTTATGCAGAGGCCGAGGCCGCCTCGGCCTCTGAGCTATTCCAGAAGTAGTGAGGAGGCTTTTTTGGAG
GCCTAGGGACGTACCCAATTCGCCCTATAGTGAGTCGTATTACGCGCGCTCACTGGCCGTCGTTTTACAA
CGTCGTGACTGGGAAAACCCTGGCGTTACCCAACTTAATCGCCTTGCAGCACATCCCCCTTTCGCCAGCT
GGCGTAATAGCGAAGAGGCCCGCACCGATCGCCCTTCCCAACAGTTGCGCAGCCTGAATGGCGAATGGG
[124 nt withheld, positions 280-403]
C
[91 nt withheld, positions 405-495]
A
[49 nt withheld, positions 497-545]
CCTTTGACGTTGGAGTCCACGTTCTTT
[37 nt withheld, positions 573-609]
ACCCTATCTCGGTCTATTCTTTTGATTTATAAGGGATTTTGCCGATTTCGGCCTATTGGTTAAAAAATGA
GCTGATTTAACAAAAATTTAACGCGAATTTTAACAAAATATTAACGCTTACAATTTAGGTGGCACTTTTC
GGGGAAATGTGCGCGGAACCCCTATTTGTTTATTTTTCTAAATACATTCAAATATGTATCCGCTCATGAG
ACAATAACCCTGATAAATGCTTCAATAATATTGAAAAAGGAAGAGTATGAGTATTCAACATTTCCGTGTC
GCCCTTATTCCCTTTTTTGCGGCATTTTGCCTTCCTGTTTTTGCTCACCCAGAAACGCTGGTGAAAGTAA
AAGATGCTGAAGATCAGTTGGGTGCACGAGTGGGTTACATCGAACTGGATCTCAACAGCGGTAAGATCCT
TGAGAGTTTTCGCCCCGAAGAACGTTTTCCAATGATGAGCACTTTTAAAGTTCTGCTATGTGGCGCGGTA
TTATCCCGTATTGACGCCGGGCAAGAGCAACTCGGTCGCCGCATACACTATTCTCAGAATGACTTGGTTG
AGTACTCACCAGTCACAGAAAAGCATCTTACGGATGGCATGACAGTAAGAGAATTATGCAGTGCTGCCAT
AACCATGAGTGATAACACTGCGGCCAACTTACTTCTGACAACGATCGGAGGACCGAAGGAGCTAACCGCT
TTTTTGCACAACATGGGGGATCATGTAACTCGCCTTGATCGTTGGGAACCGGAGCTGAATGAAGCCATAC
CAAACGACGAGCGTGACACCACGATGCCTGTAGCAATGGCAACAACGTTGCGCAAACTATTAACTGGCGA
ACTACTTACTCTAGCTTCCCGGCAACAATTAATAGACTGGATGGAGGCGGATAAAGTTGCAGGACCACTT
CTGCGCTCGGCCCTTCCGGCTGGCTGGTTTATTGCTGATAAATCTGGAGCCGGTGAGCGTGGGTCTCGCG
GTATCATTGCAGCACTGGGGCCAGATGGTAAGCCCTCCCGTATCGTAGTTATCTACACGACGGGGAGTCA
GGCAACTATGGATGAACGAAATAGACAGATCGCTGAGATAGGTGCCTCACTGATTAAGCATTGGTAACTG
TCAGACCAAGTTTACTCATATATACTTTAGATTGATTTAAAACTTCATTTTTAATTTAAAAGGATCTAGG
TGAAGATCCTTTTTGATAATCTCATGACCAAAATCCCTTAACGTGAGTTTTCGTTCCACTGAGCGTCAGA
CCCCGTAGAAAAGATCAAAGGATCTTCTTGAGATCCTTTTTTTCTGCGCGTAATCTGCTGCTTGCAAACA
AAAAAACCACCGCTACCAGCGGTGGTTTGTTTGCCGGATCAAGAGCTACCAACTCTTTTTCCGAAGGTAA
CTGGCTTCAGCAGAGCGCAGATACCAAATACTGTTCTTCTAGTGTAGCCGTAGTTAGGCCACCACTTCAA
GAACTCTGTAGCACCGCCTACATACCTCGCTCTGCTAATCCTGTTACCAGTGGCTGCTGCCAGTGGCGAT
AAGTCGTGTCTTACCGGGTTGGACTCAAGACGATAGTTACCGGATAAGGCGCAGCGGTCGGGCTGAACGG
GGGGTTCGTGCACACAGCCCAGCTTGGAGCGAACGACCTACACCGAACTGAGATACCTACAGCGTGAGCT
ATGAGAAAGCGCCACGCTTCCCGAAGGGAGAAAGGCGGACAGGTATCCGGTAAGCGGCAGGGTCGGAACA
GGAGAGCGCACGAGGGAGCTTCCAGGGGGAAACGCCTGGTATCTTTATAGTCCTGTCGGGTTTCGCCACC
TCTGACTTGAGCGTCGATTTTTGTGATGCTCGTCAGGGGGGCGGAGCCTATGGAAAAACGCCAGCAACGC
GGCCTTTTTACGGTTCCTGGCCTTTTGCTGGCCTTTTGCTCACATGTTCTTTCCTGCGTTATCCCCTGAT
TCTGTGGATAACCGTATTACCGCCTTTGAGTGAGCTGATACCGCTCGCCGCAGCCGAACGACCGAGCGCA
GCGAGTCAGTGAGCGAGGAAGCGGAAGAGCGCCCAATACGCAAACCGCCTCTCCCCGCGCGTTGGCCGAT
TCATTAATGCAGCTGGCACGACAGGTTTCCCGACTGGAAAGCGGGCAGTGAGCGCAACGCAATTAATGTG
AGTTAGCTCACTCATTAGGCACCCCAGGCTTTACACTTTATGCTTCCGGCTCGTATGTTGTGTGGAATTG
TGAGCGGATAACAATTTCACACAGGAAACAGCTATGACCATGATTACGCCAAGCGCGCAATTAACCCTCA
CTAAAGGGAACAAAAGCTGGAGCTGCAAGCTTAATGTAGTCTTATGCAATACTCTTGTAGTCTTGCAACA
TGGTAACGATGAGTTAGCAACATGCCTTACAAGGAGAGAAAAAGCACCGTGCATGCCGATTGGTGGAAGT
AAGGTGGTACGATCGTGCCTTATTAGGAAGGCAACAGACGGGTCTGACATGGATTGGACGAACCACTGAA
TTGCCGCATTGCAGAGATATTGTATTTAAGTGCCTAGCTCGATACATAAACGGGTCTCTCTGGTTAGACC
AGATCTGAGCCTGGGAGCTCTCTGGCTAACTAGGGAACCCACTGCTTAAGCCTCAATAAAGCTTGCCTTG
AGTGCTTCAAGTAGTGTGTGCCCGTCTGTTGTGTGACTCTGGTAACTAGAGATCCCTCAGACCCTTTTAG
TCAGTGTGGAAAATCTCTAGCAGTGGCGCCCGAACAGGGACTTGAAAGCGAAAGGGAAACCAGAGGAGCT
CTCTCGACGCAGGACTCGGCTTGCTGAAGCGCGCACGGCAAGAGGCGAGGGGCGGCGACTGGTGAGTACG
CCAAAAATTTTGACTAGCGGAGGCTAGAAGGAGAGAGATGGGTGCGAGAGCGTCAGTATTAAGCGGGGGA
GAATTAGATCGCGATGGGAAAAAATTCGGTTAAGGCCAGGGGGAAAGAAAAAATATAAATTAAAACATAT
AGTATGGGCAAGCAGGGAGCTAGAACGATTCGCAGTTAATCCTGGCCTGTTAGAAACATCAGAAGGCTGT
AGACAAATACTGGGACAGCTACAACCATCCCTTCAGACAGGATCAGAAGAACTTAGATCATTATATAATA
CAGTAGCAACCCTCTATTGTGTGCATCAAAGGATAGAGATAAAAGACACCAAGGAAGCTTTAGACAAGAT
AGAGGAAGAGCAAAACAAAAGTAAGACCACCGCACAGCAAGCGGCCGCTGATCTTCAGACCTGGAGGAGG
AGATATGAGGGACAATTGGAGAAGTGAATTATATAAATATAAAGTAGTAAAAATTGAACCATTAGGAGTA
GCACCCACCAAGGCAAAGAGAAGAGTGGTGCAGAGAGAAAAAAGAGCAGTGGGAATAGGAGCTTTGTTCC
TTGGGTTCTTGGGAGCAGCAGGAAGCACTATGGGCGCAGCGTCAATGACGCTGACGGTACAGGCCAGACA
ATTATTGTCTGGTATAGTGCAGCAGCAGAACAATTTGCTGAGGGCTATTGAGGCGCAACAGCATCTGTTG
CAACTCACAGTCTGGGGCATCAAGCAGCTCCAGGCAAGAATCCTGGCTGTGGAAAGATACCTAAAGGATC
AACAGCTCCTGGGGATTTGGGGTTGCTCTGGAAAACTCATTTGCACCACTGCTGTGCCTTGGAATGCTAG
TTGGAGTAATAAATCTCTGGAACAGATTTGGAATCACACGACCTGGATGGAGTGGGACAGAGAAATTAAC
AATTACACAAGCTTAATACACTCCTTAATTGAAGAATCGCAAAACCAGCAAGAAAAGAATGAACAAGAAT
TATTGGAATTAGATAAATGGGCAAGTTTGTGGAATTGGTTTAACATAACAAATTGGCTGTGGTATATAAA
ATTATTCATAATGATAGTAGGAGGCTTGGTAGGTTTAAGAATAGTTTTTGCTGTACTTTCTATAGTGAAT
AGAGTTAGGCAGGGATATTCACCATTATCGTTTCAGACCCACCTCCCAACCCCGAGGGGACCCGACAGGC
CCGAAGGAATAGAAGAAGAAGGTGGAGAGAGAGACAGAGACAGATCCATTCGATTAGTGAACGGATCTCG
ACGGTATCGGTTAACTTTTAAAAGAAAAGGGGGGATTGGGGGGTACAGTGCAGGGGAAAGAATAGTAGAC
ATAATAGCAACAGACATACAAACTAAAGAATTACAAAAACAAATTACAAAAATTCAAAATTTTATCGATC
ACGAGACTAGCCTCGAGCTGGCTGCAGTAACGCCATTTTGCAAGGCATGGAAAAATACCAAACCAAGAAT
AGAGAAGTTCAGATCAAGGGCGGGTACATGAAAATAGCTAACGTTGGGCCAAACAGGATATCTGCGGTGA
GCAGTTTCGGCCCCGGCCCGGGGCCAAGAACAGATGGTCACCGCAGTTTCGGCCCCGGCCCGAGGCCAAG
AACAGATGGTCCCCAGATATGGCCCAACCCTCAGCAGTTTCTTAAGACCCATCAGATGTTTCCAGGCTCC
CCCAAGGACCTGAAATGACCCTGCGCCTTATTTGAATTAACCAATCAGCCTGCTTCTCGCTTCTGTTCGC
GCGCTTCTGCTTCCCGAGCTCTATAAAAGAGCTCACAACCCCTCACTCGGCGCGCCAGTCCTCCGACAGA
CTGAGTCGGCCGGTCGAATCAAGCTTATCGATACCGTCGACGGATCCGCTAGCCCGCGGTTCGAAATGTG
CCATCCTGACAAGGCTTTTACTTCTGATAAGCTCCAATGTGTGTTTAATGAATACAAAGCCGCGGTCTGG
GTGCCGCCTCGGCCGCGGCCGCTCTCCCGCGCTCCTTTGCCAGAAGCTGGCGGAGAGAATTTACATTTAA
AGATTAGCAGAGTGAGAAAGAGAAATCTGCCTTTTGTTGTGTGGGGTGAGGAGGAGGCATCTACCCCTGG
CCTTGACGCTATCTCCCATCACCTCTGCTATCCAGACAGGACTCACCGAGATCGTACTGAGAAGCACTCC
ACAATGCCAGACTCACCTGTGGATGTGAAGACGCAATCTAGGCTGACTCCTCCAACAATGCCACCTCCCC
CAACTACTCAAGGAGCTCCAAGAACCAGTTCATTTACACCGACAACGTTAACTAATGGCACGAGCCATTC
TCCTACAGCCTTGAATGGCGCCCCCTCACCACCCAATGGCTTCAGCAATGGGCCTTCCTCTTCTTCCTCC
TCCTCTCTGGCTAATCAACAGCTGCCCCCAGCCTGTGGTGCCAGGCAACTCAGCAAGCTGAAAAGGTTCC
TTACTACCCTGCAGCAGTTTGGCAATGACATTTCACCCGAGATAGGAGAAAGAGTTCGCACCCTCGTTCT
GGGACTAGTGAACTCCACTTTGACAATTGAAGAATTTCATTCCAAACTGCAAGAAGCTACTAACTTCCCA
CTGAGACCTTTTGTCATCCCATTTTTGAAGGCCAACTTGCCCCTGCTGCAGCGTGAGCTCCTCCACTGCG
CAAGACTGGCCAAACAGAACCCTGCCCAGTACCTCGCCCAGCATGAACAGCTGCTTCTGGATGCCAGCAC
CACCTCACCTGTTGACTCCTCAGAGCTGCTTCTCGATGTGAACGAAAACGGGAAGAGGCGAACTCCAGAC
AGAACCAAAGAAAATGGCTTTGACAGAGAGCCTTTGCACTCAGAACATCCAAGCAAGCGACCATGCACTA
TTAGCCCAGGCCAGCGGTACAGTCCAAATAACGGCTTATCCTACCAGCCCAATGGCCTGCCTCACCCTAC
CCCACCTCCACCTCAGCATTACCGTTTGGATGATATGGCCATTGCCCACCACTACAGGGACTCCTATCGA
CACCCCAGCCACAGGGACCTCAGGGACAGAAACAGACCTATGGGGTTGCATGGCACACGTCAAGAAGAAA
TGATTGATCACAGACTAACAGACAGAGAATGGGCAGAAGAGTGGAAACATCTTGACCATCTGTTAAACTG
CATAATGGACATGGTAGAAAAAACAAGGCGATCTCTCACCGTACTAAGGCGGTGTCAAGAAGCAGACCGG
GAAGAATTGAATTACTGGATCCGGCGGTACAGTGACGCCGAGGACTTAAAAAAAGGTGGCGGCAGTAGCA
GCAGCCACTCTAGGCAGCAGAGTCCCGTCAACCCAGACCCAGTTGCACTAGACGCGCATCGGGAATTCCT
TCACAGGCCTGCGTCTGGATACGTGCCAGAGGAGATCTGGAAGAAAGCTGAGGAGGCCGTCAATGAGGTG
AAGCGCCAGGCGATGACGGAGCTGCAGAAGGCCGTGTCTGAGGCGGAGCGGAAAGCCCACGACATGATCA
CAACAGAGAGGGCCAAGATGGAGCGCACGGTCGCCGAGGCCAAACGGCAGGCGGCGGAGGACGCACTGGC
AGTTATCAATCAGCAGGAGGATTCAAGCGAGAGTTGCTGGAATTGTGGCCGTAAAGCGAGTGAAACCTGC
AGTGGCTGTAACACAGCCCGATACTGTGGCTCATTTTGCCAGCACAAAGACTGGGAGAAGCACCATCACA
TCTGTGGACAGACCCTGCAGGCCCAGCAGCAGGGAGACACACCTGCAGTCAGCTCCTCTGTCACGCCCAA
CAGCGGGGCTGGGAGCCCGATGGACACACCACCAGCAGCCACTCCGAGGTCAACCACCCCGGGAACCCCT
TCCACCATAGAGACAACCCCTCGCTAGACCGGTCGGATCCCCCGGGCTGCAGGAATTCGAGCATCTTACC
GCCATTTATTCCCATATTTGTTCTGTTTTTCTTGATTTGGGTATACATTTAAATGTTAATAAAACAAAAT
GGTGGGGCAATCATTTACATTTTTAGGGATATGTAATTACTAGTTCAGGTGTATTGCCACAAGACAAACA
TGTTAAGAAACTTTCCCGTTATTTACGCTCTGTTCCTGTTAATCAACCTCTGGATTACAAAATTTGTGAA
AGATTGACTGATATTCTTAACTATGTTGCTCCTTTTACGCTGTGTGGATATGCTGCTTTAATGCCTCTGT
ATCATGCTATTGCTTCCCGTACGGCTTTCGTTTTCTCCTCCTTGTATAAATCCTGGTTGCTGTCTCTTTA
TGAGGAGTTGTGGCCCGTTGTCCGTCAACGTGGCGTGGTGTGCTCTGTGTTTGCTGACGCAACCCCCACT
GGCTGGGGCATTGCCACCACCTGTCAACTCCTTTCTGGGACTTTCGCTTTCCCCCTCCCGATCGCCACGG
CAGAACTCATCGCCGCCTGCCTTGCCCGCTGCTGGACAGGGGCTAGGTTGCTGGGCACTGATAATTCCGT
GGTGTTGTCGGGGAAGCTGACGTCCTTTGCAATTCGATATCAAGCTGTACCTTCTAGATGTACATGCTGA
ACAGCGCTTCTAGACCAATGACTTACAAGGCAGCTGTAGATCTTAGCCACTTTTTAAAAGAAAAGGGGGG
ACTGGAAGGGCTAATTCACTCCCAACGAAGACAAGATCTGCTTTTTGCTTGTACTGGGTCTCTCTGGTTA
GACCAGATCTGAGCCTGGGAGCTCTCTGGCTAACTAGGGAACCCACTGCTTAAGCCTCAATAAAGCTTGC
CTTGAGTGCTTCAAGTAGTGTGTGCCCGTCTGTTGTGTGACTCTGGTAACTAGAGATCCCTCAGACCCTT
TTAGTCAGTGTGGAAAATCTCTAGCAGTAGTAGTTCATGTCATCTTATTATTCAGTATTTATAACTTGCA
AAGAAATGAATATCAGAGAGTGAGAGGAACTTGTTTATTGCAGCTTATAATGGTTACAAATAAAGCAATA
GCATCACAAATTTCACAAATAAAGCATTTTTTTCACTGCATTCTAGTTGTGGTTTGTCCAAACTCATCAA
TGTATCTTATCATGTCTGGCTCTAGCTATCCCGCCCCTAACTCCGCCCATCCCGCCCCTAACTCCGCCCA
GTTCCGCCCATTCTCCGCCCCATGGCTGACTAATTTTTTTT
