>Addgene plasmid #219390 | SFFV-RUNX1T1-Brd 496 | depositor partial sequence | sequence record 428650 | TF ORF
ATGTGCCATCCTGACAAGGCTTTTACTTCTGATAAGCTCCAATGTGTGTTTAATGAATACAAAGCCGCGG
TCTGGGTGCCGCCTCGGCCGCGGCCGCTCTCCCGCGCTCCTTTGCCAGAAGCTGGCGGAGAGAATTTACA
TTTAAAGATTAGCAGAGTGAGAAAGAGAAATCTGCCTTTTGTTGTGTGGGGTGAGGAGGAGGCATCTACC
CCTGGCCTTGACGCTATCTCCCATCACCTCTGCTATCCAGACAGGACTCACCGAGATCGTACTGAGAAGC
ACTCCACAATGCCAGACTCACCTGTGGATGTGAAGACGCAATCTAGGCTGACTCCTCCAACAATGCCACC
TCCCCCAACTACTCAAGGAGCTCCAAGAACCAGTTCATTTACACCGACAACGTTAACTAATGGCACGAGC
CATTCTCCTACAGCCTTGAATGGCGCCCCCTCACCACCCAATGGCTTCAGCAATGGGCCTTCCTCTTCTT
CCTCCTCCTCTCTGGCTAATCAACAGCTGCCCCCAGCCTGTGGTGCCAGGCAACTCAGCAAGCTGAAAAG
GTTCCTTACTACCCTGCAGCAGTTTGGCAATGACATTTCACCCGAGATAGGAGAAAGAGTTCGCACCCTC
GTTCTGGGACTAGTGAACTCCACTTTGACAATTGAAGAATTTCATTCCAAACTGCAAGAAGCTACTAACT
TCCCACTGAGACCTTTTGTCATCCCATTTTTGAAGGCCAACTTGCCCCTGCTGCAGCGTGAGCTCCTCCA
CTGCGCAAGACTGGCCAAACAGAACCCTGCCCAGTACCTCGCCCAGCATGAACAGCTGCTTCTGGATGCC
AGCACCACCTCACCTGTTGACTCCTCAGAGCTGCTTCTCGATGTGAACGAAAACGGGAAGAGGCGAACTC
CAGACAGAACCAAAGAAAATGGCTTTGACAGAGAGCCTTTGCACTCAGAACATCCAAGCAAGCGACCATG
CACTATTAGCCCAGGCCAGCGGTACAGTCCAAATAACGGCTTATCCTACCAGCCCAATGGCCTGCCTCAC
CCTACCCCACCTCCACCTCAGCATTACCGTTTGGATGATATGGCCATTGCCCACCACTACAGGGACTCCT
ATCGACACCCCAGCCACAGGGACCTCAGGGACAGAAACAGACCTATGGGGTTGCATGGCACACGTCAAGA
AGAAATGATTGATCACAGACTAACAGACAGAGAATGGGCAGAAGAGTGGAAACATCTTGACCATCTGTTA
AACTGCATAATGGACATGGTAGAAAAAACAAGGCGATCTCTCACCGTACTAAGGCGGTGTCAAGAAGCAG
ACCGGGAAGAATTGAATTACTGGATCCGGCGGTACAGTGACGCCGAGGACTTAAAAAAAGGTGGCGGCAG
TAGCAGCAGCCACTCTAGGCAGCAGAGTCCCGTCAACCCAGACCCAGTTGCACTAGACGCGCATCGGGAA
TTCCTTCACAGGCCTGCGTCTGGATACGTGCCAGAGGAGATCTGGAAGAAAGCTGAGGAGGCCGTCAATG
AGGTGAAGCGCCAGGCGATGACGGAGCTGCAGAAGGCCGTGTCTGAGGCGGAGCGGAAAGCCCACGACAT
GATCACAACAGAGAGGGCCAAGATGGAGCGCACGGTCGCCGAGGCCAAACGGCAGGCGGCGGAGGACGCA
CTGGCAGTTATCAATCAGCAGGAGGATTCAAGCGAGAGTTGCTGGAATTGTGGCCGTAAAGCGAGTGAAA
CCTGCAGTGGCTGTAACACAGCCCGATACTGTGGCTCATTTTGCCAGCACAAAGACTGGGAGAAGCACCA
TCACATCTGTGGACAGACCCTGCAGGCCCAGCAGCAGGGAGACACACCTGCAGTCAGCTCCTCTGTCACG
CCCAACAGCGGGGCTGGGAGCCCGATGGACACACCACCAGCAGCCACTCCGAGGTCAACCACCCCGGGAA
CCCCTTCCACCATAGAGACAACCCCTCGCTAG
