>Addgene plasmid #219390 | SFFV-RUNX1T1-Brd 496 | depositor partial sequence | sequence record 428651 | Barcode sequence
TGTACATGCTGAACAGCGCT
